>Addgene plasmid #190899 | pAAV2ss-U6-sgGFP | addgene full sequence | sequence record 378846 | Addgene NGS Result
GGGGGGGGGGGGSSRMCWMCWYCACYWSKSKBKSYKCHSMYSMGMKCKCWCAYTGRGGCCGSCCGGGCAA
AGCCCGGGCGTCGGGCGACCTTTGGTCGCCCGGCCTCAGTGAGCGAGCGAGCGCGCAGAGAGGGAGTGGC
CAACTCCATCACTAGGGGTTCCTCAGATCTGAATTCGGTACCGGGCCCCCCCTCGAGGTCGACGGTATCG
ATAAGCTTGATATCGAATTATCACAAGTTTGTACAAAAAAGCAGGCTTCATCGATCAATGCGGCCGCTGG
GATCCAAGCTTCCATGGGAGGGCCTATTTCCCATGATTCCTTCATATTTGCATATACGATACAAGGCTGT
TAGAGAGATAATTGGAATTAATTTGACTGTAAACACAAAGATATTAGTACAAAATACGTGACGTAGAAAG
TAATAATTTCTTGGGTAGTTTGCAGTTTTAAAATTATGTTTTAAAATGGACTATCATATGCTTACCGTAA
CTTGAAAGTATTTCGATTTCTTGGCTTTATATATCTTGTGGAAAGGACGAAACACCGGGCGAGGAGCTGT
TCACCGGTTTCAGAGCTATGCTGGAAACAGCATAGCAAGTTGAAATAAGGCTAGTCCGTTATCAACTTGA
AAAAGTGGCACCGAGTCGGTGCTTTTTTTCATAGCCATGGGCGGCCGCTCTAGATGGAAGCTTCTCGAGA
CTAGTAGGCCTGACCCAGCTTTCTTGTACAAAGTGGTGATAATTCCTGCAGCCCGGGGGATCCACTAGTT
CTAGTCGACTAGAGCTCGCTGATCAGCCTCGACTGTGCCTTCTAGTTGCCAGCCATCTGTTGTTTGCCCC
TCCCCCGTGCCTTCCTTGACCCTGGAAGGTGCCACTCCCACTGTCCTTTCCTAATAAAATGAGGAAATTG
CATCGCATTGTCTGAGTAGGTGTCATTCTATTCTGGGGGGTGGGGTGGGGCAGGACAGCAAGGGGGAGGA
TTGGGAAGACAATAGCAGGCATGCTGGGGAGAGATCTGAGGAACCCCTAGTGATGGAGTTGGCCACTCCC
TCTCTGCGCGCTCGCTCGCTCACTGACTCGCTGCGCTCGGTCGTTCGGCTGCGGCGAGCGGTATCAGCTY
ASKYRWMATTCTATTCTGGGGGGTGGGGTGGGGCAGGACAGCAAGGGGGAGGATTGGGAAGACAATAGCA
GGCATGCTGGGGAGAGATCTGAGGAACCCCTAGTGATGGAGTTGGCCACTCCCTCTCTGCGCGCTCGCTC
GCTCACTGACTCGCTGCGCTCGGTCGTTCGGCTGCGGCGAGCGGTATCAGCTCACTCAAAGGCGGTAATA
CGGTTATCCACAGAATCAGGGGATAACGCAGGAAAGAACATGTGAGCAAAAGGCCAGCAAAAGGCCAGGA
ACCGTAAAAAGGCCGCGTTGCTGGCGTTTTTCCATAGGCTCCGCCCCCCTGACGAGCATCACAAAAATCG
ACGCTCAAGTCAGAGGTGGCGAAACCCGACAGGACTATAAAGATACCAGGCGTTTCCCCCTGGAAGCTCC
CTCGTGCGCTCTCCTGTTCCGACCCTGCCGCTTACCGGATACCTGTCCGCCTTTCTCCCTTCGGGAAGCG
TGGCGCTTTCTCATAGCTCACGCTGTAGGTATCTCAGTTCGGTGTAGGTCGTTCGCTCCAAGCTGGGCTG
TGTGCACGAACCCCCCGTTCAGCCCGACCGCTGCGCCTTATCCGGTAACTATCGTCTTGAGTCCAACCCG
GTAAGACACGACTTATCGCCACTGGCAGCAGCCACTGGTAACAGGATTAGCAGAGCGAGGTATGTAGGCG
GTGCTACAGAGTTCTTGAAGTGGTGGCCTAACTACGGCTACACTAGAAGAACAGTATTTGGTATCTGCGC
TCTGCTGAAGCCAGTTACCTTCGGAAAAAGAGTTGGTAGCTCTTGATCCGGCAAACAAACCACCGCTGGT
AGCGGTGGTTTTTTTGTTTGCAAGCAGCAGATTACGCGCAGAAAAAAAGGATCTCAAGAAGATCCTTTGA
TCTTTTCTACGGGGTCTGACGCTCAGTGGAACGAAAACTCACGTTAAGGGATTTTGGTCATGAGATTATC
AAAAAGGATCTTCACCTAGATCCTTTTAAATTAAAAATGAAGTTTTAAATCAATCTAAAGTATATATGAG
TAAACTTGGTCTGACAGTTACCAATGCTTAATCAGTGAGGCACCTATCTCAGCGATCTGTCTATTTCGTT
CATCCATAGTTGCCTGACTCCCCGTCGTGTAGATAACTACGATACGGGAGGGCTTACCATCTGGCCCCAG
TGCTGCAATGATACCGCGAGACCCACGCTCACCGGCTCCAGATTTATCAGCAATAAACCAGCCAGCCGGA
AGGGCCGAGCGCAGAAGTGGTCCTGCAACTTTATCCGCCTCCATCCAGTCTATTAATTGTTGCCGGGAAG
CTAGAGTAAGTAGTTCGCCAGTTAATAGTTTGCGCAACGTTGTTGCCATTGCTACAGGCATCGTGGTGTC
ACGCTCGTCGTTTGGTATGGCTTCATTCAGCTCCGGTTCCCAACGATCAAGGCGAGTTACATGATCCCCC
ATGTTGTGCAAAAAAGCGGTTAGCTCCTTCGGTCCTCCGATCGTTGTCAGAAGTAAGTTGGCCGCAGTGT
TATCACTCATGGTTATGGCAGCACTGCATAATTCTCTTACTGTCATGCCATCCGTAAGATGCTTTTCTGT
GACTGGTGAGTACTCAACCAAGTCATTCTGAGAATAGTGTATGCGGCGACCGAGTTGCTCTTGCCCGGCG
TCAATACGGGATAATACCGCGCCACATAGCAGAACTTTAAAAGTGCTCATCATTGGAAAACGTTCTTCGG
GGCGAAAACTCTCAAGGATCTTACCGCTGTTGAGATCCAGTTCGATGTAACCCACTCGTGCACCCAACTG
ATCTTCAGCATCTTTTACTTTCACCAGCGTTTCTGGGTGAGCAAAAACAGGAAGGCAAAATGCCGCAAAA
AAGGGAATAAGGGCGACACGGAAATGTTGAATACTCATACTCTTCCTTTTTCAATATTATTGAAGCATTT
ATCAGGGTTATTGTCTCATGAGCGGATACATATTTGAATGTATTTAGAAAAATAAACAAATAGGGGTTCC
GCGCACATTTCCCCGAAAAGTGCCACCTGACGTCTAAGAAACCATTATTATCATGACATTAACCTATAAA
AATAGGCGTATCACGAGGCCCTTTCGTCTCGCGCGTTTCGGTGATGACGGTGAAAACCTCTGACACATGC
AGCTCCCGGAGACGGTCACAGCTTGTCTGTAAGCGGATGCCGGGAGCAGACAAGCCCGTCAGGGCGCGTC
AGCGGGTGTTGGCGGGTGTCGGGGCTGGCTTAACTATGCGGCATCAGAGCAGATTGTACTGAGAGTGCAC
CATATGCGGTGTGAAATACCGCACAGATGCGTAAGGAGAAAATACCGCATCAGGAAATTGTAAGCGTTAA
TATTTTGTTAAAATTCGCGTTAAATTTTTGTTAAATCAGCTCATTTTTTAACCAATAGGCCGAAATCGGC
AAAATCCCTTATAAATCAAAAGAATAGACCGAGATAGGGTTGAGTGTTGTTCCAGTTTGGAACAAGAGTC
CACTATTAAAGAACGTGGACTCCAACGTCAAAGG
[49 nt withheld, positions 3675-3723]
T
[91 nt withheld, positions 3725-3815]
G
[124 nt withheld, positions 3817-3940]
CCATTCGCCATTCAGGCTGCGCAACTGTTGGGAAGGGCGATCGGTGCGGGCCTCTTCGCTATTACGCCAG
GCTGCA
Features (pLannotate 1.2.2; 19 found; start..end, strand, type, name):
     51..163     -  repeat_region  AAV2 ITR (fragment): inverted terminal repeat of adeno-associated virus serotype 2 inverted
    177..229     -  misc_feature   MCS (fragment): pBluescript multiple cloning site
    233..257     +  protein_bind   attB1: mutant version of attB; recombination site for the Gateway® BP reaction BP Clonase™
    298..538     +  promoter       U6 promoter: RNA polymerase III promoter for human U6 snRNA
    547..567     +  CDS            VN155(I152L) (fragment): improved N-terminal fragment of mVenus for use in bimolecular fluorescence complementation (BiFC) (Kodama and Hu, 2010)
    585..652     +  misc_RNA       tracrRNA (fragment): trans-activating CRISPR RNA for the Streptococcus pyogenes CRISPR/Cas9 system
    713..737     -  protein_bind   attB2: mutant version of attB; recombination site for the Gateway® BP reaction BP Clonase™
    741..774     -  misc_feature   MCS (fragment): pBluescript multiple cloning site
    803..1010    +  polyA_signal   bGH poly(A) signal: bovine growth hormone polyadenylation signal
   1019..1076    +  repeat_region  AAV2 ITR (fragment): inverted terminal repeat of adeno-associated virus serotype 2 inverted
   1128..1203    +  polyA_signal   bGH poly(A) signal (fragment): bovine growth hormone polyadenylation signal
   1212..1269    +  repeat_region  AAV2 ITR (fragment): inverted terminal repeat of adeno-associated virus serotype 2 inverted
   1429..2017    -  rep_origin     ori: high-copy-number ColE1/pMB1/pBR322/pUC origin of replication
   2188..3048    -  CDS            AmpR: β-lactamase; bla; confers resistance to ampicillin, carbenicillin, and related antibiotics
   3049..3153    -  promoter       AmpR promoter: bla
   3248..3283    +  CDS            rop (fragment): Rop protein, which maintains plasmids at low copy number; rop
   3385..3484    +  misc_feature   bom (fragment): basis of mobility region from pBR322
   3512..3940    -  rep_origin     f1 ori (sequence partly withheld): f1 bacteriophage origin of replication; arrow indicates direction of (+) strand synthesis
   3944..4010    -  CDS            lacZα (fragment): LacZα fragment of β-galactosidase; lacZ fragment
