[The description below was written by a language model from this plasmid's Addgene catalogue record and pLannotate feature annotations shown in this document.]
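Description:
pAAV2ss-U6-sgGFP is a small (about 4 kb) single-stranded AAV transfer plasmid for CRISPR work, built on an AAVss backbone with AAV serotype 2 inverted terminal repeats. It is propagated in bacteria as a high-copy plasmid through a ColE1/pUC-type origin and selected with ampicillin via the β-lactamase gene and its native promoter. The backbone also carries an f1 phage origin and short remnants of lacZα, rop and the pBR322 bom region, which are cloning leftovers with no role in the payload. The annotation detects the ITRs only as fragments, and the right-hand end shows a duplicated bGH poly(A) fragment plus ITR fragment, so the exact state of that terminal repeat cannot be judged from the feature table alone.

The payload between the ITRs is a single guide RNA cassette. A human U6 RNA polymerase III promoter drives a spacer targeting GFP, followed by the Streptococcus pyogenes Cas9 guide scaffold (annotated as a tracrRNA fragment). The 21-nt feature called as an mVenus fragment is almost certainly the GFP-directed spacer itself, matched because of sequence similarity among GFP-family proteins, not a coding element. The cassette is flanked by attB1 and attB2 sites, consistent with the recorded Gateway assembly, and a bGH polyadenylation signal lies downstream. No Cas9 gene or fluorescent reporter is annotated, so the nuclease must be supplied separately. Once packaged into AAV particles, the vector delivers an anti-GFP guide. The associated study concerns quantifying AAV transduction in brain regions and predicting gene-editing outcomes, which suggests its use for disrupting a GFP reporter as an editing readout.
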