Addgene plasmid #190899: pAAV2ss-U6-sgGFP
Purpose: AAV vector expressing sgGFP
Depositing lab: Nicole Déglon. Depositing organization: Centre Hospitalier Universitaire Vaudois (CHUV). Publication: Semi-automated workflows to quantify AAV transduction in various brain areas and predict gene editing outcome for neurological disorders. Duarte F, Ramosaj M, Hasanovic E, Regio S, Sipion M, Rey M, Deglon N. Mol Ther Methods Clin Dev. 2023 Mar 27;29:254-270. doi: 10.1016/j.omtm.2023.03.013. eCollection 2023 Jun 8. PubMed 37090478.
Backbone
  Vector backbone: AAVss
  Vector type: AAV, CRISPR
Growth in bacteria
  Bacterial resistance: Ampicillin, 100 μg/mL
  Growth temperature: 37°C
  Growth strain: NEB Stable
  Copy number: High Copy
Gene/Insert
  Gene/Insert name: sgRNA
  gRNA/shRNA sequence: GFP
  Promoter: U6
  Cloning method: Gateway Cloning
  Sequencing primers: 5′ GGACTATCATATGCTTACCGTAAC
Terms and licenses: Academic/Nonprofit Terms; Industry Terms: Not Available to Industry
How to cite: pAAV2ss-U6-sgGFP was a gift from Nicole Déglon (Addgene plasmid # 190899 ; http://n2t.net/addgene:190899 ; RRID:Addgene_190899)
